>Addgene plasmid #193265 | CABE-T2.19 | addgene full sequence | sequence record 384183 | Addgene NGS Result
AAGCTACAACAAGGCAAGGCTTGACCGACAATTGCATGAAGAATCTGCTTAGGGTTAGGCGTTTTGCGCT
GCTTCGCGATGTACGGGCCAGATATACGCGTTGACATTGATTATTGACTAGTTATTAATAGTAATCAATT
ACGGGGTCATTAGTTCATAGCCCATATATGGAGTTCCGCGTTACATAACTTACGGTAAATGGCCCGCCTG
GCTGACCGCCCAACGACCCCCGCCCATTGACGTCAATAATGACGTATGTTCCCATAGTAACGCCAATAGG
GACTTTCCATTGACGTCAATGGGTGGAGTATTTACGGTAAACTGCCCACTTGGCAGTACATCAAGTGTAT
CATATGCCAAGTACGCCCCCTATTGACGTCAATGACGGTAAATGGCCCGCCTGGCATTATGCCCAGTACA
TGACCTTATGGGACTTTCCTACTTGGCAGTACATCTACGTATTAGTCATCGCTATTACCATGGTGATGCG
GTTTTGGCAGTACATCAATGGGCGTGGATAGCGGTTTGACTCACGGGGATTTCCAAGTCTCCACCCCATT
GACGTCAATGGGAGTTTGTTTTGGCACCAAAATCAACGGGACTTTCCAAAATGTCGTAACAACTCCGCCC
CATTGACGCAAATGGGCGGTAGGCGTGTACGGTGGGAGGTCTATATAAGCAGAGCTGGTTTAGTGAACCG
TCAGATCCGCTAGAGATCCGCGGCCGCTAATACGACTCACTATAGGGAGAGCCGCCACCATGTCCGAAGT
CGAGTTTTCCCATGAGTACTGGATGAGACACGCATTGACTCTCGCAAAGAGGGCTCGAGATGAACGCCAT
GTGCCCGTGGGGGCAGTACTCGTGCTCAACAATCGCGTAATCGGCGAAGGTTGGAATAGGGCAAAGGGAC
TCCACGACCCCACTGCACATGCGGAAATCATGGCCCTTCGACAGGGAGGGCTTGTGATGCAGAATTATCG
ACTTATCGATGCGACGCTGTACTCGACGTTTGAACCTTGCGTAATGTGCGCGGGAGCTATGATTCACTCC
CGCATTGGACGAGTTGTATTCGGTGTTCGCAACGCCAAGCACGGTGCCGCAGGTTCACTGATGGACGTGC
TGGGCCATCCAGGCATGAACCACCGGGTAGAAATCACAGAAGGCATATTGGCGGACGAATGTGCGGCGCT
GTTGTGTCGTTTTTTTCGCATGCCCAGGCGTGTCTTTAACGCCCAGAAAAAATGCCAATCCTCTACTGAC
TCTGGTGGTTCTTCTGGTGGTTCTAGCGGCAGCGAGACTCCCGGGACCTCAGAGTCCGCCACACCCGAAA
GTTCTGGTGGTTCTTCTGGTGGTTCTGACAAGAAGTACAGCATCGGCCTGGCCATCGGCACCAACTCTGT
GGGCTGGGCCGTGATCACCGACGAGTACAAGGTGCCCAGCAAGAAATTCAAGGTGCTGGGCAACACCGAC
CGGCACAGCATCAAGAAGAACCTGATCGGAGCCCTGCTGTTCGACAGCGGCGAAACAGCCGAGGCCACCC
GGCTGAAGAGAACCGCCAGAAGAAGATACACCAGACGGAAGAACCGGATCTGCTATCTGCAAGAGATCTT
CAGCAACGAGATGGCCAAGGTGGACGACAGCTTCTTCCACAGACTGGAAGAGTCCTTCCTGGTGGAAGAG
GATAAGAAGCACGAGCGGCACCCCATCTTCGGCAACATCGTGGACGAGGTGGCCTACCACGAGAAGTACC
CCACCATCTACCACCTGAGAAAGAAACTGGTGGACAGCACCGACAAGGCCGACCTGCGGCTGATCTATCT
GGCCCTGGCCCACATGATCAAGTTCCGGGGCCACTTCCTGATCGAGGGCGACCTGAACCCCGACAACAGC
GACGTGGACAAGCTGTTCATCCAGCTGGTGCAGACCTACAACCAGCTGTTCGAGGAAAACCCCATCAACG
CCAGCGGCGTGGACGCCAAGGCCATCCTGTCTGCCAGACTGAGCAAGAGCAGACGGCTGGAAAATCTGAT
CGCCCAGCTGCCCGGCGAGAAGAAGAATGGCCTGTTCGGAAACCTGATTGCCCTGAGCCTGGGCCTGACC
CCCAACTTCAAGAGCAACTTCGACCTGGCCGAGGATGCCAAACTGCAGCTGAGCAAGGACACCTACGACG
ACGACCTGGACAACCTGCTGGCCCAGATCGGCGACCAGTACGCCGACCTGTTTCTGGCCGCCAAGAACCT
GTCCGACGCCATCCTGCTGAGCGACATCCTGAGAGTGAACACCGAGATCACCAAGGCCCCCCTGAGCGCC
TCTATGATCAAGAGATACGACGAGCACCACCAGGACCTGACCCTGCTGAAAGCTCTCGTGCGGCAGCAGC
TGCCTGAGAAGTACAAAGAGATTTTCTTCGACCAGAGCAAGAACGGCTACGCCGGCTACATTGACGGCGG
AGCCAGCCAGGAAGAGTTCTACAAGTTCATCAAGCCCATCCTGGAAAAGATGGACGGCACCGAGGAACTG
CTCGTGAAGCTGAACAGAGAGGACCTGCTGCGGAAGCAGCGGACCTTCGACAACGGCAGCATCCCCCACC
AGATCCACCTGGGAGAGCTGCACGCCATTCTGCGGCGGCAGGAAGATTTTTACCCATTCCTGAAGGACAA
CCGGGAAAAGATCGAGAAGATCCTGACCTTCCGCATCCCCTACTACGTGGGCCCTCTGGCCAGGGGAAAC
AGCAGATTCGCCTGGATGACCAGAAAGAGCGAGGAAACCATCACCCCCTGGAACTTCGAGGAAGTGGTGG
ACAAGGGCGCTTCCGCCCAGAGCTTCATCGAGCGGATGACCAACTTCGATAAGAACCTGCCCAACGAGAA
GGTGCTGCCCAAGCACAGCCTGCTGTACGAGTACTTCACCGTGTATAACGAGCTGACCAAAGTGAAATAC
GTGACCGAGGGAATGAGAAAGCCCGCCTTCCTGAGCGGCGAGCAGAAAAAGGCCATCGTGGACCTGCTGT
TCAAGACCAACCGGAAAGTGACCGTGAAGCAGCTGAAAGAGGACTACTTCAAGAAAATCGAGTGCTTCGA
CTCCGTGGAAATCTCCGGCGTGGAAGATCGGTTCAACGCCTCCCTGGGCACATACCACGATCTGCTGAAA
ATTATCAAGGACAAGGACTTCCTGGACAATGAGGAAAACGAGGACATTCTGGAAGATATCGTGCTGACCC
TGACACTGTTTGAGGACAGAGAGATGATCGAGGAACGGCTGAAAACCTATGCCCACCTGTTCGACGACAA
AGTGATGAAGCAGCTGAAGCGGCGGAGATACACCGGCTGGGGCAGGCTGAGCCGGAAGCTGATCAACGGC
ATCCGGGACAAGCAGTCCGGCAAGACAATCCTGGATTTCCTGAAGTCCGACGGCTTCGCCAACAGAAACT
TCATGCAGCTGATCCACGACGACAGCCTGACCTTTAAAGAGGACATCCAGAAAGCCCAGGTGTCCGGCCA
GGGCGATAGCCTGCACGAGCACATTGCCAATCTGGCCGGCAGCCCCGCCATTAAGAAGGGCATCCTGCAG
ACAGTGAAGGTGGTGGACGAGCTCGTGAAAGTGATGGGCCGGCACAAGCCCGAGAACATCGTGATCGAAA
TGGCCAGAGAGAACCAGACCACCCAGAAGGGACAGAAGAACAGCCGCGAGAGAATGAAGCGGATCGAAGA
GGGCATCAAAGAGCTGGGCAGCCAGATCCTGAAAGAACACCCCGTGGAAAACACCCAGCTGCAGAACGAG
AAGCTGTACCTGTACTACCTGCAGAATGGGCGGGATATGTACGTGGACCAGGAACTGGACATCAACCGGC
TGTCCGACTACGATGTGGACCATATCGTGCCTCAGAGCTTTCTGAAGGACGACTCCATCGACAACAAGGT
GCTGACCAGAAGCGACAAGAACCGGGGCAAGAGCGACAACGTGCCCTCCGAAGAGGTCGTGAAGAAGATG
AAGAACTACTGGCGGCAGCTGCTGAACGCCAAGCTGATTACCCAGAGAAAGTTCGACAATCTGACCAAGG
CCGAGAGAGGCGGCCTGAGCGAACTGGATAAGGCCGGCTTCATCAAGAGACAGCTGGTGGAAACCCGGCA
GATCACAAAGCACGTGGCACAGATCCTGGACTCCCGGATGAACACTAAGTACGACGAGAATGACAAGCTG
ATCCGGGAAGTGAAAGTGATCACCCTGAAGTCCAAGCTGGTGTCCGATTTCCGGAAGGATTTCCAGTTTT
ACAAAGTGCGCGAGATCAACAACTACCACCACGCCCACGACGCCTACCTGAACGCCGTCGTGGGAACCGC
CCTGATCAAAAAGTACCCTAAGCTGGAAAGCGAGTTCGTGTACGGCGACTACAAGGTGTACGACGTGCGG
AAGATGATCGCCAAGAGCGAGCAGGAAATCGGCAAGGCTACCGCCAAGTACTTCTTCTACAGCAACATCA
TGAACTTTTTCAAGACCGAGATTACCCTGGCCAACGGCGAGATCCGGAAGCGGCCTCTGATCGAGACAAA
CGGCGAAACCGGGGAGATCGTGTGGGATAAGGGCCGGGATTTTGCCACCGTGCGGAAAGTGCTGAGCATG
CCCCAAGTGAATATCGTGAAAAAGACCGAGGTGCAGACAGGCGGCTTCAGCAAAGAGTCTATCCTGCCCA
AGAGGAACAGCGATAAGCTGATCGCCAGAAAGAAGGACTGGGACCCTAAGAAGTACGGCGGCTTCGACAG
CCCCACCGTGGCCTATTCTGTGCTGGTGGTGGCCAAAGTGGAAAAGGGCAAGTCCAAGAAACTGAAGAGT
GTGAAAGAGCTGCTGGGGATCACCATCATGGAAAGAAGCAGCTTCGAGAAGAATCCCATCGACTTTCTGG
AAGCCAAGGGCTACAAAGAAGTGAAAAAGGACCTGATCATCAAGCTGCCTAAGTACTCCCTGTTCGAGCT
GGAAAACGGCCGGAAGAGAATGCTGGCCTCTGCCGGCGAACTGCAGAAGGGAAACGAACTGGCCCTGCCC
TCCAAATATGTGAACTTCCTGTACCTGGCCAGCCACTATGAGAAGCTGAAGGGCTCCCCCGAGGATAATG
AGCAGAAACAGCTGTTTGTGGAACAGCACAAGCACTACCTGGACGAGATCATCGAGCAGATCAGCGAGTT
CTCCAAGAGAGTGATCCTGGCCGACGCTAATCTGGACAAAGTGCTGTCCGCCTACAACAAGCACCGGGAT
AAGCCCATCAGAGAGCAGGCCGAGAATATCATCCACCTGTTTACCCTGACCAATCTGGGAGCCCCTGCCG
CCTTCAAGTACTTTGACACCACCATCGACCGGAAGAGGTACACCAGCACCAAAGAGGTGCTGGACGCCAC
CCTGATCCACCAGAGCATCACCGGCCTGTACGAGACACGGATCGACCTGTCTCAGCTGGGAGGTGACTCT
GGTGGAAGCGGAGGATCTGGCGGCAGCACCAATCTGAGCGACATCATCGAGAAAGAGACAGGCAAGCAGC
TGGTCATCCAAGAGTCCATCCTGATGCTGCCTGAAGAGGTGGAAGAAGTGATCGGCAACAAGCCCGAGTC
CGACATCCTGGTGCACACCGCCTACGATGAGAGCACCGACGAGAACGTGATGCTGCTGACCTCTGACGCC
CCTGAGTACAAGCCTTGGGCTCTCGTGATCCAGGACAGCAACGGCGAGAACAAGATCAAGATGCTGAGCG
GCGGCTCTGGTGGCTCTGGCGGATCTACAAACCTGTCCGATATTATTGAGAAAGAAACCGGGAAACAGCT
CGTGATTCAAGAGTCTATTCTCATGCTCCCGGAAGAAGTCGAGGAAGTCATTGGAAACAAGCCTGAGAGC
GATATTCTGGTCCATACAGCCTACGACGAGTCTACCGATGAGAATGTCATGCTCCTCACCAGCGACGCTC
CCGAGTATAAGCCATGGGCACTTGTCATTCAGGACTCCAATGGGGAAAACAAAATCAAAATGCTCCCAAA
GAAAAAACGCAAGGTGGAGGGAGCTGATAAGCGCACCGCCGATGGTTCCGAGTTCGAAAGCCCCAAGAAG
AAGAGGAAAGTCTAACCGGTCATCATCACCATCACCATTGAGTTTAAACCCGCTGATCAGCCTCGACTGT
GCCTTCTAGTTGCCAGCCATCTGTTGTTTGCCCCTCCCCCGTGCCTTCCTTGACCCTGGAAGGTGCCACT
CCCACTGTCCTTTCCTAATAAAATGAGGAAATTGCATCGCATTGTCTGAGTAGGTGTCATTCTATTCTGG
GGGGTGGGGTGGGGCAGGACAGCAAGGGGGAGGATTGGGAAGACAATAGCAGGCATGCTGGGGATGCGGT
GGGCTCTATGGCTTCTGAGGCGGAAAGAACCAGCTGGGGCTCGATACCGTCGACCTCTAGCTAGAGCTTG
GCGTAATCATGGTCATAGCTGTTTCCTGTGTGAAATTGTTATCCGCTCACAATTCCACACAACATACGAG
CCGGAAGCATAAAGTGTAAAGCCTAGGGTGCCTAATGAGTGAGCTAACTCACATTAATTGCGTTGCGCTC
ACTGCCCGCTTTCCAGTCGGGAAACCTGTCGTGCCAGCTGCATTAATGAATCGGCCAACGCGCGGGGAGA
GGCGGTTTGCGTATTGGGCGCTCTTCCGCTTCCTCGCTCACTGACTCGCTGCGCTCGGTCGTTCGGCTGC
GGCGAGCGGTATCAGCTCACTCAAAGGCGGTAATACGGTTATCCACAGAATCAGGGGATAACGCAGGAAA
GAACATGTGAGCAAAAGGCCAGCAAAAGGCCAGGAACCGTAAAAAGGCCGCGTTGCTGGCGTTTTTCCAT
AGGCTCCGCCCCCCTGACGAGCATCACAAAAATCGACGCTCAAGTCAGAGGTGGCGAAACCCGACAGGAC
TATAAAGATACCAGGCGTTTCCCCCTGGAAGCTCCCTCGTGCGCTCTCCTGTTCCGACCCTGCCGCTTAC
CGGATACCTGTCCGCCTTTCTCCCTTCGGGAAGCGTGGCGCTTTCTCATAGCTCACGCTGTAGGTATCTC
AGTTCGGTGTAGGTCGTTCGCTCCAAGCTGGGCTGTGTGCACGAACCCCCCGTTCAGCCCGACCGCTGCG
CCTTATCCGGTAACTATCGTCTTGAGTCCAACCCGGTAAGACACGACTTATCGCCACTGGCAGCAGCCAC
TGGTAACAGGATTAGCAGAGCGAGGTATGTAGGCGGTGCTACAGAGTTCTTGAAGTGGTGGCCTAACTAC
GGCTACACTAGAAGAACAGTATTTGGTATCTGCGCTCTGCTGAAGCCAGTTACCTTCGGAAAAAGAGTTG
GTAGCTCTTGATCCGGCAAACAAACCACCGCTGGTAGCGGTGGTTTTTTTGTTTGCAAGCAGCAGATTAC
GCGCAGAAAAAAAGGATCTCAAGAAGATCCTTTGATCTTTTCTACGGGGTCTGACGCTCAGTGGAACGAA
AACTCACGTTAAGGGATTTTGGTCATGAGATTATCAAAAAGGATCTTCACCTAGATCCTTTTAAATTAAA
AATGAAGTTTTAAATCAATCTAAAGTATATATGAGTAAACTTGGTCTGACAGTTACCAATGCTTAATCAG
TGAGGCACCTATCTCAGCGATCTGTCTATTTCGTTCATCCATAGTTGCCTGACTCCCCGTCGTGTAGATA
ACTACGATACGGGAGGGCTTACCATCTGGCCCCAGTGCTGCAATGATACCGCGAGACCCACGCTCACCGG
CTCCAGATTTATCAGCAATAAACCAGCCAGCCGGAAGGGCCGAGCGCAGAAGTGGTCCTGCAACTTTATC
CGCCTCCATCCAGTCTATTAATTGTTGCCGGGAAGCTAGAGTAAGTAGTTCGCCAGTTAATAGTTTGCGC
AACGTTGTTGCCATTGCTACAGGCATCGTGGTGTCACGCTCGTCGTTTGGTATGGCTTCATTCAGCTCCG
GTTCCCAACGATCAAGGCGAGTTACATGATCCCCCATGTTGTGCAAAAAAGCGGTTAGCTCCTTCGGTCC
TCCGATCGTTGTCAGAAGTAAGTTGGCCGCAGTGTTATCACTCATGGTTATGGCAGCACTGCATAATTCT
CTTACTGTCATGCCATCCGTAAGATGCTTTTCTGTGACTGGTGAGTACTCAACCAAGTCATTCTGAGAAT
AGTGTATGCGGCGACCGAGTTGCTCTTGCCCGGCGTCAATACGGGATAATACCGCGCCACATAGCAGAAC
TTTAAAAGTGCTCATCATTGGAAAACGTTCTTCGGGGCGAAAACTCTCAAGGATCTTACCGCTGTTGAGA
TCCAGTTCGATGTAACCCACTCGTGCACCCAACTGATCTTCAGCATCTTTTACTTTCACCAGCGTTTCTG
GGTGAGCAAAAACAGGAAGGCAAAATGCCGCAAAAAAGGGAATAAGGGCGACACGGAAATGTTGAATACT
CATACTCTTCCTTTTTCAATATTATTGAAGCATTTATCAGGGTTATTGTCTCATGAGCGGATACATATTT
GAATGTATTTAGAAAAATAAACAAATAGGGGTTCCGCGCACATTTCCCCGAAAAGTGCCACCTGACGTCG
ACGGATCGGGAGATCGATCTCCCGATCCCCTAGGGTCGACTCTCAGTACAATCTGCTCTGATGCCGCATA
GTTAAGCCAGTATCTGCTCCCTGCTTGTGTGTTGGAGGTCGCTGAGTAGTGCGCGAGCAAAATTT
Features (pLannotate 1.2.2; 18 found; start..end, strand, type, name):
    103..482     +  enhancer       CMV enhancer: human cytomegalovirus immediate early enhancer
    483..686     +  promoter       CMV promoter: human cytomegalovirus (CMV) immediate early promoter
    728..746     +  promoter       T7 promoter: promoter for bacteriophage T7 RNA polymerase
    763..1260    +  CDS            TadA*(7.10): DNA adenosine deaminase evolved from the E. coli tRNA adenosine deaminase TadA (Gaudelli et al., 2017)
   1357..2958    +  CDS            dCas9(N): N-terminal portion of catalytically inactive Streptococcus pyogenes dCas9 carrying the D10A mutation (Zetsche et al., 2015)
   2959..5453    +  CDS            Cas9(C) (fragment): C-terminal portion of Streptococcus pyogenes Cas9 (Zetsche et al., 2015)
   5767..6015    +  CDS            UGI: UNGI_BPPB2 - Experimental evidence at protein level: Swiss-Prot protein existence level 1. This protein binds specifically and reversibly to the host uracil-DNA glycosylase, preventing removal of uracil residues from PBS2 DNA by the host uracil-excision repair system. From Bacillus phage PBS2 (Bacteriophage PBS2).
   6157..6381    +  polyA_signal   bGH poly(A) signal: bovine growth hormone polyadenylation signal
   6385..6406    +  promoter       SV40 promoter (fragment): SV40 enhancer and early promoter
   6411..6427    +  misc_feature   MCS (fragment): pBluescript multiple cloning site
   6476..6492    -  protein_bind   lac operator: The lac repressor binds to the lac operator to inhibit transcription in E. coli. This inhibition can be relieved by adding lactose or isopropyl-β-D-thiogalactopyranoside (IPTG). lac repressor encoded by lacI
   6500..6530    -  promoter       lac promoter: promoter for the E. coli lac operon
   6545..6566    -  protein_bind   CAP binding site: CAP binding activates transcription in the presence of cAMP. E. coli catabolite activator protein
   6579..6671    -  CDS            lacI (fragment): lac repressor; lacI; The lac repressor binds to the lac operator to inhibit transcription in E. coli. This inhibition can be relieved by adding lactose or isopropyl-β-D-thiogalactopyranoside (IPTG).
   6854..7442    -  rep_origin     ori: high-copy-number ColE1/pMB1/pBR322/pUC origin of replication
   7613..8473    -  CDS            AmpR: β-lactamase; bla; confers resistance to ampicillin, carbenicillin, and related antibiotics
   8474..8578    -  promoter       AmpR promoter: bla
   8649..8693    -  misc_feature   bom (fragment): basis of mobility region from pBR322
