[The description below was written by a language model from this plasmid's Addgene catalogue record and pLannotate feature annotations shown in this document.]
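Description:
CABE-T2.19 is a mammalian expression plasmid (8,745 nt in the sequenced record) built on a CMV/pBR322-type backbone and encoding a TadA-derived base editor. It is propagated in E. coli at high copy from a ColE1/pMB1-family origin and selected with ampicillin through the β-lactamase gene and its native promoter. Short remnants of lac regulatory elements, a pBluescript polylinker, an SV40 promoter and the pBR322 bom region are also annotated in the backbone, but they appear to be cloning leftovers rather than functional parts. No mammalian selection marker is annotated.

The payload is a single open reading frame driven by the human cytomegalovirus immediate-early enhancer and promoter and terminated by the bovine growth hormone polyadenylation signal. A T7 promoter sits just upstream of the coding region, which could allow in vitro transcription. The fusion begins with an engineered TadA deaminase domain. The annotation tool matches it to TadA*(7.10), but the catalogue entry notes additional TadA mutations, which the record does not list. The deaminase is followed by Streptococcus pyogenes Cas9 carrying D10A; the only Cas9 mutation recorded is D10A, consistent with a nickase, even though the automated label calls the N-terminal portion "dCas9". An annotated uracil glycosylase inhibitor (UGI) from phage PBS2 lies downstream; it blocks uracil excision and so favours retention of C-to-T edits. An unannotated gap between Cas9 and this UGI may hold further elements, which the record does not identify.

The associated publication concerns cytosine base editors generated from TadA variants. The plasmid is suited to transient expression of the editor in mammalian cells, with the guide RNA supplied separately because no guide cassette is annotated here.
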