Addgene plasmid #193265: CABE-T2.19
Depositing lab: Nicole Gaudelli. Publication: Improved cytosine base editors generated from TadA variants. Lam DK, Feliciano PR, Arif A, Bohnuud T, Fernandez TP, Gehrke JM, Grayson P, Lee KD, Ortega MA, Sawyer C, Schwaegerle ND, Peraro L, Young L, Lee SJ, Ciaramella G, Gaudelli NM. Nat Biotechnol. 2023 Jan 9. doi: 10.1038/s41587-022-01611-9. PubMed 36624149.
Backbone
  Vector backbone: CMV/pBR322
  Vector type: Mammalian Expression
Growth in bacteria
  Bacterial resistance: Ampicillin, 100 μg/mL
  Growth temperature: 37°C
  Growth strain: DH5alpha
  Copy number: High Copy
Gene/Insert
  Gene/Insert name: CABE-T2.19
  Species: Other
  Mutation: D10A (Cas9), TadA mutations within
  Promoter: CMV
  Cloning method: Ligation Independent Cloning
Terms and licenses: Academic/Nonprofit Terms; Industry Terms: Not Available to Industry
How to cite: CABE-T2.19 was a gift from Nicole Gaudelli (Addgene plasmid # 193265 ; http://n2t.net/addgene:193265 ; RRID:Addgene_193265)
